>Addgene plasmid #160434 | AlkB-D135G | addgene full sequence | sequence record 318954 | Addgene NGS Result
GAGGGGAATTGTTATCCGCTCACAATTCCCCTATAGTGAGTCGTATTAATTTCGCGGGATCGAGATCTCG
ATCCTCTACGCCGGACGCATCGTGGCCGGCATCACCGGCGCCACAGGTGCGGTTGCTGGCGCCTATATCG
CCGACATCACCGATGGGGAAGATCGGGCTCGCCACTTCGGGCTCATGAGCGCTTGTTTCGGCGTGGGTAT
GGTGGCAGGCCCCGTGGCCGGGGGACTGTTGGGCGCCATCTCCTTGCATGCACCATTCCTTGCGGCGGCG
GTGCTCAACGGCCTCAACCTACTACTGGGCTGCTTCCTAATGCAGGAGTCGCATAAGGGAGAGCGTCGAG
ATCCCGGACACCATCGAATGGCGCAAAACCTTTCGCGGTATGGCATGATAGCGCCCGGAAGAGAGTCAAT
TCAGGGTGGTGAATGTGAAACCAGTAACGTTATACGATGTCGCAGAGTATGCCGGTGTCTCTTATCAGAC
CGTTTCCCGCGTGGTGAACCAGGCCAGCCACGTTTCTGCGAAAACGCGGGAAAAAGTGGAAGCGGCGATG
GCGGAGCTGAATTACATTCCCAACCGCGTGGCACAACAACTGGCGGGCAAACAGTCGTTGCTGATTGGCG
TTGCCACCTCCAGTCTGGCCCTGCACGCGCCGTCGCAAATTGTCGCGGCGATTAAATCTCGCGCCGATCA
ACTGGGTGCCAGCGTGGTGGTGTCGATGGTAGAACGAAGCGGCGTCGAAGCCTGTAAAGCGGCGGTGCAC
AATCTTCTCGCGCAACGCGTCAGTGGGCTGATCATTAACTATCCGCTGGATGACCAGGATGCCATTGCTG
TGGAAGCTGCCTGCACTAATGTTCCGGCGTTATTTCTTGATGTCTCTGACCAGACACCCATCAACAGTAT
TATTTTCTCCCATGAAGACGGTACGCGACTGGGCGTGGAGCATCTGGTCGCATTGGGTCACCAGCAAATC
GCGCTGTTAGCGGGCCCATTAAGTTCTGTCTCGGCGCGTCTGCGTCTGGCTGGCTGGCATAAATATCTCA
CTCGCAATCAAATTCAGCCGATAGCGGAACGGGAAGGCGACTGGAGTGCCATGTCCGGTTTTCAACAAAC
CATGCAAATGCTGAATGAGGGCATCGTTCCCACTGCGATGCTGGTTGCCAACGATCAGATGGCGCTGGGC
GCAATGCGCGCCATTACCGAGTCCGGGCTGCGCGTTGGTGCGGATATCTCGGTAGTGGGATACGACGATA
CCGAAGACAGCTCATGTTATATCCCGCCGTTAACCACCATCAAACAGGATTTTCGCCTGCTGGGGCAAAC
CAGCGTGGACCGCTTGCTGCAACTCTCTCAGGGCCAGGCGGTGAAGGGCAATCAGCTGTTGCCCGTCTCA
CTGGTGAAAAGAAAAACCACCCTGGCGCCCAATACGCAAACCGCCTCTCCCCGCGCGTTGGCCGATTCAT
TAATGCAGCTGGCACGACAGGTTTCCCGACTGGAAAGCGGGCAGTGAGCGCAACGCAATTAATGTAAGTT
AGCTCACTCATTAGGCACCGGGATCTCGACCGATGCCCTTGAGAGCCTTCAACCCAGTCAGCTCCTTCCG
GTGGGCGCGGGGCATGACTATCGTCGCCGCACTTATGACTGTCTTCTTTATCATGCAACTCGTAGGACAG
GTGCCGGCAGCGCTCTGGGTCATTTTCGGCGAGGACCGCTTTCGCTGGAGCGCGACGATGATCGGCCTGT
CGCTTGCGGTATTCGGAATCTTGCACGCCCTCGCTCAAGCCTTCGTCACTGGTCCCGCCACCAAACGTTT
CGGCGAGAAGCAGGCCATTATCGCCGGCATGGCGGCCCCACGGGTGCGCATGATCGTGCTCCTGTCGTTG
AGGACCCGGCTAGGCTGGCGGGGTTGCCTTACTGGTTAGCAGAATGAATCACCGATACGCGAGCGAACGT
GAAGCGACTGCTGCTGCAAAACGTCTGCGACCTGAGCAACAACATGAATGGTCTTCGGTTTCCGTGTTTC
GTAAAGTCTGGAAACGCGGAAGTCAGCGCCCTGCACCATTATGTTCCGGATCTGCATCGCAGGATGCTGC
TGGCTACCCTGTGGAACACCTACATCTGTATTAACGAAGCGCTGGCATTGACCCTGAGTGATTTTTCTCT
GGTCCCGCCGCATCCATACCGCCAGTTGTTTACCCTCACAACGTTCCAGTAACCGGGCATGTTCATCATC
AGTAACCCGTATCGTGAGCATCCTCTCTCGTTTCATCGGTATCATTACCCCCATGAACAGAAATCCCCCT
TACACGGAGGCATCAGTGACCAAACAGGAAAAAACCGCCCTTAACATGGCCCGCTTTATCAGAAGCCAGA
CATTAACGCTTCTGGAGAAACTCAACGAGCTGGACGCGGATGAACAGGCAGACATCTGTGAATCGCTTCA
CGACCACGCTGATGAGCTTTACCGCAGCTGCCTCGCGCGTTTCGGTGATGACGGTGAAAACCTCTGACAC
ATGCAGCTCCCGGAGACGGTCACAGCTTGTCTGTAAGCGGATGCCGGGAGCAGACAAGCCCGTCAGGGCG
CGTCAGCGGGTGTTGGCGGGTGTCGGGGCGCAGCCATGACCCAGTCACGTAGCGATAGCGGAGTGTATAC
TGGCTTAACTATGCGGCATCAGAGCAGATTGTACTGAGAGTGCACCATTGCGGTGTGAAATACCGCACAG
ATGCGTAAGGAGAAAATACCGCATCAGGCGCTCTTCCGCTTCCTCGCTCACTGACTCGCTGCGCTCGGTC
GTTCGGCTGCGGCGAGCGGTATCAGCTCACTCAAAGGCGGTAATACGGTTATCCACAGAATCAGGGGATA
ACGCAGGAAAGAACATGTGAGCAAAAGGCCAGCAAAAGGCCAGGAACCGTAAAAAGGCCGCGTTGCTGGC
GTTTTTCCATAGGCTCCGCCCCCCTGACGAGCATCACAAAAATCGACGCTCAAGTCAGAGGTGGCGAAAC
CCGACAGGACTATAAAGATACCAGGCGTTTCCCCCTGGAAGCTCCCTCGTGCGCTCTCCTGTTCCGACCC
TGCCGCTTACCGGATACCTGTCCGCCTTTCTCCCTTCGGGAAGCGTGGCGCTTTCTCATAGCTCACGCTG
TAGGTATCTCAGTTCGGTGTAGGTCGTTCGCTCCAAGCTGGGCTGTGTGCACGAACCCCCCGTTCAGCCC
GACCGCTGCGCCTTATCCGGTAACTATCGTCTTGAGTCCAACCCGGTAAGACACGACTTATCGCCACTGG
CAGCAGCCACTGGTAACAGGATTAGCAGAGCGAGGTATGTAGGCGGTGCTACAGAGTTCTTGAAGTGGTG
GCCTAACTACGGCTACACTAGAAGGACAGTATTTGGTATCTGCGCTCTGCTGAAGCCAGTTACCTTCGGA
AAAAGAGTTGGTAGCTCTTGATCCGGCAAACAAACCACCGCTGGTAGCGGTGGTTTTTTTGTTTGCAAGC
AGCAGATTACGCGCAGAAAAAAAGGATCTCAAGAAGATCCTTTGATCTTTTCTACGGGGTCTGACGCTCA
GTGGAACGAAAACTCACGTTAAGGGATTTTGGTCATGAACAATAAAACTGTCTGCTTACATAAACAGTAA
TACAAGGGGTGTTATGAGCCATATTCAACGGGAAACGTCTTGCTCTAGGCCGCGATTAAATTCCAACATG
GATGCTGATTTATATGGGTATAAATGGGCTCGCGATAATGTCGGGCAATCAGGTGCGACAATCTATCGAT
TGTATGGGAAGCCCGATGCGCCAGAGTTGTTTCTGAAACATGGCAAAGGTAGCGTTGCCAATGATGTTAC
AGATGAGATGGTCAGACTAAACTGGCTGACGGAATTTATGCCTCTTCCGACCATCAAGCATTTTATCCGT
ACTCCTGATGATGCATGGTTACTCACCACTGCGATCCCCGGGAAAACAGCATTCCAGGTATTAGAAGAAT
ATCCTGATTCAGGTGAAAATATTGTTGATGCGCTGGCAGTGTTCCTGCGCCGGTTGCATTCGATTCCTGT
TTGTAATTGTCCTTTTAACAGCGATCGCGTATTTCGTCTCGCTCAGGCGCAATCACGAATGAATAACGGT
TTGGTTGATGCGAGTGATTTTGATGACGAGCGTAATGGCTGGCCTGTTGAACAAGTCTGGAAAGAAATGC
ATAAACTTTTGCCATTCTCACCGGATTCAGTCGTCACTCATGGTGATTTCTCACTTGATAACCTTATTTT
TGACGAGGGGAAATTAATAGGTTGTATTGATGTTGGACGAGTCGGAATCGCAGACCGATACCAGGATCTT
GCCATCCTATGGAACTGCCTCGGTGAGTTTTCTCCTTCATTACAGAAACGGCTTTTTCAAAAATATGGTA
TTGATAATCCTGATATGAATAAATTGCAGTTTCATTTGATGCTCGATGAGTTTTTCTAAGAATTAATTCA
TGAGCGGATACATATTTGAATGTATTTAGAAAAATAAACAAATAGGGGTTCCGCGCACATTTCCCCGAAA
AGTGCCACCTAAATTGTAAGCGTTAATATTTTGTTAAAATTCGCGTTAAATTTTTGTTAAATCAGCTCAT
TTTTTAACCAATAGGCCGAAATCGGCAAAATCCCTTATAAATCAAAAGAATAGACCGAGATAGGGT
[37 nt withheld, positions 4687-4723]
AAAGAACGTGGACTCCAACGTCAAAGG
[49 nt withheld, positions 4751-4799]
T
[91 nt withheld, positions 4801-4891]
G
[124 nt withheld, positions 4893-5016]
CCCATTCGCCAATCCGGATATAGTTCCTCCTTTCAGCAAAAAACCCCTCAAGACCCGTTTAGAGGCCCCA
AGGGGTTATGCTAGTTATTGCTCAGCGGTGGCAGCAGCCAACTCAGCTTCCTTTCGGGCTTTGTTAGCAG
CCGGATCTCAGTGGTGGTGGTGGTGGTGCTCGAGTTATTCTTTTTTACCTGCCTGACGGAATGTCAGGTT
GTAGCGGCAGTCGATGGTGAGTGGATGAAACCCCGCTTTCAACGGTTGAATACCGTGATAAAACAGCCGC
GATTCACCGCCCCATACCACCACATCGCCATGTTCCAACAACAAACGTTTGAGCGGATCATTACGTTTCA
GGCCGCCAAATTGAAAAATCGCGGGTAAGCCCAGAGAAACAGAAACAATTGGCGCGCGCAGATCCGGTTC
CCCTTTATCCTGATGCAGCGACAGTTTCGCGCCAGGAGCGTAGCGGTTGATAAGACAAGCATCTGGCTGG
AAATCTGGATAGCCCGCCGCCGTAGCCGCACGTTGACATAAATTATGAAAACTCTGTGGCATGGCGGGCC
ACGGTTTATTTGTTTGCGGATCAATGGGCGAATAGAGATAACCTTGCCGATGGGTCGTCCAGCCCAGATG
CCCACAGTTGGTCATCGCCACCGACATGGTATATCCCCCGGGGGTGACCATCTGGCGAAACGGCGACTGG
CTGGCAACGTCATTAATATCGCGGATTAGTTGCTCCGCAGCGTTAAAAGCAAAACGCCGTAAAATTACCG
CTCCAGCCGCCAGTGGCTCTTGCATATGGCTGCCGCGCGGCACCAGGCCGCTGCTGTGATGATGATGATG
ATGGCTGCTGCCCATGGTATATCTCCTTCTTAAAGTTAAACAAAATTATTTCTA
Features (pLannotate 1.2.2; 21 found; start..end, strand, type, name):
      5..29      -  protein_bind   lac operator: The lac repressor binds to the lac operator to inhibit transcription in E. coli. This inhibition can be relieved by adding lactose or isopropyl-β-D-thiogalactopyranoside (IPTG). lac repressor encoded by lacI
     30..48      -  promoter       T7 promoter: promoter for bacteriophage T7 RNA polymerase
     70..349     +  CDS            TcR (fragment): tetracycline efflux protein; tet; confers resistance to tetracycline
    357..434     +  promoter       lacI promoter: lacI
    435..1517    +  CDS            lacI: lac repressor; lacI; The lac repressor binds to the lac operator to inhibit transcription in E. coli. This inhibition can be relieved by adding lactose or isopropyl-β-D-thiogalactopyranoside (IPTG).
   1530..1551    +  protein_bind   CAP binding site: CAP binding activates transcription in the presence of cAMP. E. coli catabolite activator protein
   1566..1857    +  CDS            TcR (fragment): tetracycline efflux protein; tet; confers resistance to tetracycline
   1929..2309    -  CDS            YPB1_ECOLX: Protein predicted: Swiss-Prot protein existence level 4. From Escherichia coli.
   2326..2517    +  CDS            rop: Rop protein, which maintains plasmids at low copy number; rop
   2619..2758    +  misc_feature   bom: basis of mobility region from pBR322
   2944..3532    -  rep_origin     ori: high-copy-number ColE1/pMB1/pBR322/pUC origin of replication
   3654..4469    +  CDS            KanR: aminoglycoside phosphotransferase; aph(3')-Ia; confers resistance to kanamycin in bacteria or G418 (Geneticin®) in eukaryotes
   4478..4535    -  promoter       AmpR promoter (fragment): bla
   4588..5016    -  rep_origin     f1 ori (sequence partly withheld): f1 bacteriophage origin of replication; arrow indicates direction of (+) strand synthesis
   5053..5100    -  terminator     T7 terminator: transcription terminator for bacteriophage T7 RNA polymerase
   5108..5157    -  CDS            SET1 (fragment): solubility-enhancement tag derived from T7 phage gene 10B
   5167..5184    -  CDS            9xHis (fragment): 9xHis affinity tag
   5194..5808    -  CDS            alkB (fragment): ALKB_ECOLI - Also known as aidD. Experimental evidence at protein level: Swiss-Prot protein existence level 1. Dioxygenase that repairs alkylated DNA and RNA containing 3- methylcytosine or 1-methyladenine by oxidative demethylation. Has highest activity towards 3-methylcytosine. Has lower activity towards alkylated DNA containing ethenoadenine, and no detectable activity towards 1-methylguanine or 3-methylthymine. Accepts double-stranded and single-stranded substrates. Requires molecular oxygen, alpha- ketoglutarate and iron. Provides extensive resistance to alkylating agents such as MMS and
   5815..5832    -  CDS            thrombin site: thrombin recognition and cleavage site
   5843..5859    -  CDS            capTEV™ (fragment): composite tag for in vivo biotinylation, TEV protease cleavage, and 6xHis tagging
   5878..5900    -  RBS            RBS: efficient ribosome binding site from bacteriophage T7 gene 10 (Olins and Rangwala, 1989)
