[The description below was written by a language model from this plasmid's Addgene catalogue record and pLannotate feature annotations shown in this document.]
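Description:
AlkB-D135G is a bacterial expression plasmid built on the pET-28a(+) backbone for producing a His-tagged variant of the Escherichia coli AlkB protein in E. coli. AlkB is an iron- and alpha-ketoglutarate-dependent dioxygenase that repairs alkylated DNA and RNA, removing lesions such as 1-methyladenine and 3-methylcytosine by oxidative demethylation. The roughly 0.6 kb insert lacks the first 11 amino acids of the native protein and carries an aspartate-to-glycine substitution at position 135. It was cloned between the NdeI and XhoI sites, both of which are retained.

Expression is driven by a T7 promoter with an adjacent lac operator and the T7 gene 10 ribosome binding site, and transcription ends at the T7 terminator. The plasmid-borne lacI gene supplies repressor, so expression is held off until IPTG induction in a host that provides T7 RNA polymerase. The N-terminal His tag comes from the backbone and is separated from AlkB by a thrombin cleavage site, allowing affinity purification and optional tag removal. The feature table also detects a His-tag fragment downstream of the insert, corresponding to the backbone's C-terminal tag. The record lists only the N-terminal tag and does not say whether the downstream one is translated.

The plasmid replicates from a pBR322/ColE1-type origin accompanied by rop and bom, although the catalogue describes it as high copy. It is selected with kanamycin and also carries an f1 origin. The annotated tetracycline-resistance and AmpR promoter fragments appear to be backbone remnants rather than functional markers. The associated publication concerns high-throughput screening to evolve a demethylase with improved or new activities, so this plasmid likely serves to produce recombinant protein of one AlkB variant from that work.
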