Addgene plasmid #160434: AlkB-D135G
Purpose: A plasmid for expression in E. coli to produce His-tag fusion protein AlkB with Asp at position 135 mutated to Gly
Depositing lab: Tao Pan. Depositing organization: University of Chicago. Publication: A high-throughput screening method for evolving a demethylase enzyme with improved and new functionalities. Wang Y, Katanski CD, Watkins C, Pan JN, Dai Q, Jiang Z, Pan T. Nucleic Acids Res. 2021 Mar 18;49(5):e30. doi: 10.1093/nar/gkaa1213. PubMed 33337498.
Backbone
  Vector backbone: pET-28a(+)
  Backbone size w/o insert (bp): 5295
  Total vector size (bp): 5913
  Vector type: Bacterial Expression
Growth in bacteria
  Bacterial resistance: Kanamycin, 50 μg/mL
  Growth temperature: 37°C
  Growth strain: DH5alpha
  Copy number: High Copy
Gene/Insert
  Gene/Insert name: E. coli AlkB
  Species: Escherichia coli
  Insert size (bp): 618
  Mutation: Changed Aspartic acid 135 to Glycine; deleted the first 11 amino acids
  GenBank ID: NC_000913.3
  Promoter: T7
  Tag / fusion protein: His-tag (N terminal on backbone)
  Cloning method: Restriction Enzyme; 5′ cloning site NdeI (not destroyed); 3′ cloning site XhoI (not destroyed)
  Sequencing primers: 5′ TAATACGACTCACTATAGGG
Terms and licenses: Academic/Nonprofit Terms; Industry Terms: Not Available to Industry
How to cite: AlkB-D135G was a gift from Tao Pan (Addgene plasmid # 160434 ; http://n2t.net/addgene:160434 ; RRID:Addgene_160434)
