>Addgene plasmid #160434 | AlkB-D135G | depositor partial sequence | sequence record 311018 | ORF and part of the vector backbone; primer used: TAATACGACTCACTATAGGG
CCTGGTGCCGCGCGGCAGCCATATGCAAGAGCCACTGGCGGCTGGAGCGGTAATTTTACGGCGTTTTGCT
TTTAACGCTGCGGAGCAACTAATCCGCGATATTAATGACGTTGCCAGCCAGTCGCCGTTTCGCCAGATGG
TCACCCCCGGGGGATATACCATGTCGGTGGCGATGACCAACTGTGGGCATCTGGGCTGGACGACCCATCG
GCAAGGTTATCTCTATTCGCCCATTGATCCGCAAACAAATAAACCGTGGCCCGCCATGCCACAGAGTTTT
CATAATTTATGTCAACGTGCGGCTACGGCGGCGGGCTATCCAGATTTCCAGCCAGATGCTTGTCTTATCA
ACCGCTACGCTCCTGGCGCGAAACTGTCGCTGCATCAGGATAAAGGGGAACCGGATCTGCGCGCGCCAAT
TGTTTCTGTTTCTCTGGGCTTACCCGCGATTTTTCAATTTGGCGGCCTGAAACGTAATGATCCGCTCAAA
CGTTTGTTGTTGGAACATGGCGATGTGGTGGTATGGGGCGGTGAATCGCGGCTGTTTTATCACGGTATTC
AACCGTTGAAAGCGGGGTTTCATCCACTCACCATCGACTGCCGCTACAACCTGACATTCCGTCAGGCAGG
TAAAAAAGAATAACTCGAGCACCACCACCACCACCACTGAGATCCGGCTGCTAACAAAGCCCGAAAGGAA
GCTGAGTTGGCTGCTGCCACCGCTGAGCAATAACTAGCATAACCCCTTGGGGCCTCTAAACGGGTCTTGA
GGGGTTTTTTGCTGAAAGGAGGAACTATATCCGGATTGGCGAATGGGACGCGCCCTGTAGCG
